>Addgene plasmid #14083 | pAKgfplux1 | addgene full sequence | sequence record 396691 | Addgene NGS Result
GCCTGCCCCCCGAGCCTCACGGCGGCGAGTGCGGGGGTTCCAAGGGGGCAGCGCCACCTTGGGCAAGGCC
GAAGGCCGCGCAGTCGATCAACAAGCCCCGGAGGGGCCACTTTTTGCCGGAGGGGGAGCCGCGCCGAAGG
CGTGGGGGAACCCCGCAGGGGTGCCCTTCTTTGGGCACCAAAGAACTAGATATAGGGCGAAATGCGAAAG
ACTTAAAAATCAACAACTTAAAAAAGGGGGGTACGCAACAGCTCATTGCGGCACCCCCCGCAATAGCTCA
TTGCGTAGGTTAAAGAAAATCTGTAATTGACTGCCACTTTTACGCAACGCATAATTGTTGTCGCGCTGCC
GAAAAGTTGCAGCTGATTGCGCATGGTGCCGCAACCGTGCGGCACCCCTACCGCATGGAGATAAGCATGG
CCACGCAGTCCAGAGAAATCGGCATTCAAGCCAAGAACAAGCCCGGTCACTGGGTGCAAACGGAACGCAA
AGCGCATGAGGCGTGGGCCGGGCTTATTGCGAGGAAACCCACGGCGGCAATGCTGCTGCATCACCTCGTG
GCGCAGATGGGCCACCAGAACGCCGTGGTGGTCAGCCAGAAGACACTTTCCAAGCTCATCGGACGTTCTT
TGCGGACGGTCCAATACGCAGTCAAGGACTTGGTGGCCGAGCGCTGGATCTCCGTCGTGAAGCTCAACGG
CCCCGGCACCGTGTCGGCCTACGTGGTCAATGACCGCGTGGCGTGGGGCCAGCCCCGCGACCAGTTGCGC
CTGTCGGTGTTCAGTGCCGCCGTGGTGGTTGATCACGACGACCAGGACGAATCGCTGTTGGGGCATGGCG
ACCTGCGCCGCATCCCGACCCTGTATCCGGGCGAGCAGCAACTACCGACCGGCCCCGGCGAGGAGCCGCC
CAGCCAGCCCGGCATTCCGGGCATGGAACCAGACCTGCCAGCCTTGACCGAAACGGAGGAATGGGAACGG
CGCGGGCAGCAGCGCCTGCCGATGCCCGATGAGCCGTGTTTTCTGGACGATGGCGAGCCGTTGGAGCCGC
CGACACGGGTCACGCTGCCGCGCCGGTAGCACTTGGGTTGCGCAGCAACCCGTAAGTGCGCTGTTCCAGA
CTATCGGCTGTAGCCGCCTCGCCGCCCTATACCTTGTCTGCCTCCCCGCGTTGCGTCGCGGTGCATGGAG
CCGGGCCACCTCGACCTGAATGGAAGCCGGCGGCACCTCGCTAACGGATTCACCGTTTTTATCAGGCTCT
GGGAGGCAGAATAAATGATCATATCGTCAATTATTACCTCCACGGGGAGAGCCTGAGCAAACTGGCCTCA
GGCATTTGAGAAGCACACGGTCACACTGCTTCCGGTAGTCAATAAACCGGTAAACCAGCAATAGACATAA
GCGGCTATTTAACGACCCTGCCCTGAACCGACGACCGGGTCGAATTTGCTTTCGAATTTCTGCCATTCAT
CCGCTTATTATCACTTATTCAGGCGTAGCAACCAGGCGTTTAAGGGCACCAATAACTGCCTTAAAAAAAT
TACGCCCCGCCCTGCCACTCATCGCAGTACGGCCTATTGGTTAAAAAATGAGCTGATTTAACAAAAATTT
AACGCGAATTTTAACAAAATATTAACGCTTACAATTTCCATTCGCCATTCAGGCTGCGCAACTGTTGGGA
AGGGCGATCGGTGCGGGCCTCTTCGCTATTACGCCAGCTGGCGAAAGGGGGATGTGCTGCAAGGCGATTA
AGTTGGGTAACGCCAGGGTTTTCCCAGTCACGACGTTGTAAAACGACGGCCAGTGAGCGCGCGTAATACG
ACTCACTATAGGGCGAATTGGAGCTCCACCGCGGTGGCGGCCGCTCTAGAACTAGTGGATCCCCCGGGCT
GCAGGTCATCAACTATCAAACGCTTCGGTTAAGCTTAAAGCACACCCTTTCTGCGTCCTCGTATTGACGC
GACGTAAAATTTCAACGAGCACGCCGGGATACTTACCATATTCTCTGCTAATTATCCCGACATCATCGGT
AACAATAAATGCTGGATAACTGGTTGCTGACGCATCCATATAACTCATCAACCCCGGCGTTCCATCAGGT
ACAGGTTTCAACGTTTCAGGATCAAGCGCTCGCGCATATACCCACGGCGGAACATGTTTACGCTGCATTT
CATCCTCAAAGAAACAAGTGTTGAGTTCAACTTGATTAAATATATCTCGGATCTGACTAATATCACTGAG
ATTGAAAGTATCAAATAAAAGATGATTGAAATCATCACGTTTCAGAGATTCTTTTTCGTAACTTTTCCAG
CCGCCTCCGGTTATGATATAAAGGCTTTTATCTCCAGAAAATGAGATTTTTTTATCTTTCATATAATGGC
AGAGTAAATAAATAAAGTATGGCGAACCAATAAGACAAAGATCTTTCCCTTGATTTTTTATTCGTTCAAG
ACTATTCAATGTTTTAACAAAATCTATTCGTTCTTCTGTTACGGTAAATGTCGTAGGATATAACAATTCC
ACCAAACTCATAACATATTTAAACCAAATATTATGAGCATTAAATCTATCTGGTCCCAAATTGACTAATT
CTATTTGATGATCAAACCAACTACCAACATATTTCATGCCATAACTCACAGAGCCTAAGAGTCTCTCAAT
ACTTAATCTGTCACGCGCCACCTGACTTTTTAAACCATTCGTGCCGCTACTGGTAAACCAACTTTCAATC
TCGTTTTCCTGAGAAGTTAATAAGCGAGTAAACTTAAAAACCGATGTTGGGAATACAGGTATGTCATCAA
TTTCCGTAATATTGTCATCTACTTTGTGTGCCTGACAGTAGTGACGATATTCTCGACAATGTTTATAATG
ATTACGAAATGCATCAAGCACAAGTTTCTTTCTGATTTTTTCCTGCTCGTCGTAAGACCACACTAATGGA
TCGCTCGAAAAAATCAAATCATCAATTTCTGAGCTTGCTGTAATTTCTTGTTTATCAACATATGAAGTCA
TACCTGTTTTACTCCTCAAGATAATATTAGAAAGTATGGCAGCACTGCTGTCATACTCTTTTATACCCTT
CATCTTTCAAGCTGCTGCTTTGTTGGCTGCTTTCACTCACCCCAGTCACATAGTTATCTATGCTCCTGGG
GATTCGTTCACTTGCCGCCTCGCTGCAACTCGAAATCTATTAGGTATATTCCATGTGGTACTTCTTAATA
TTATCATCAACAATATTGATTACATTTTTTTGGCTCATCAAATCATTCATTGGTTCAAAGGACAGCAATA
CACTTTTCGCACCACACTTTTCAATTGCCAACTTAGCCGCAGTTATACACTCCGTATAATTTCCGACAGC
GTTTTCTGCAATTATTTCTTCAAGTTTATTTTCGAAATTTTCATTAGGGTGCATTTCAAGAACATAATCA
CTAATAAATGCACGCGTCTCTTGTTTAGCTTTATTACTATCTTCGTTATAGTTAACTAATATCATTAACT
GATGGTCTATCTCTGATAGGTCAACGTCATATTTATCCGCAACGGCTTTATATCTTTCAGCATATTCATA
TCTAACATCATTAGAATCATCCCACTTAAAGATGAGAGGAATACCTTTTTTGGCCGCCCACTCAACAATA
TGATGACTGGTTGCTGTTACATATTTCCGAGGTCCGCCTGGCGTATAAGCATGGGGATTTACAGATATTT
TAGGGAAGCTATAAAAATCGTTATCTGGATTACAATAGCCTGTTGTTAAAGCATCGTTAATGATTTCATA
ACACTCTTCAAATAGTTGCTGTTGATATTCAACCGGGCGATTAAAAAAATGCATTTCATCTTTTTTTTCG
CAATCACTAAACCCTAAAATAAATCTCCCTTCACTTAACTGATCCAATAAGCAAGCTTCCTCCGCTATGC
GGACAGGATGATGAGTTGTAATGATGTGATTTAATGAACCAATTTTAATTTTCTCTGTTAAACCGAGCAG
AAAACCAGAAACAGTCAGAGGAGCGCCGACAACACCATTATCTGAAAAATGATTTTCATACACTAAAATC
TGTTCAAAATTCAACTTATCAACATACTCCGTTATTTCCTGCATGCGAACTATACTTTGTTCTTGAACAG
TTGTTGAATTGATGAAGTTAAGGAAGAACAATCCAAATTTCATTTCTTTCTCCTTAGCTAATATAATAGC
GAACGTTGTTTTTCTTTAAGAAATGGCATGACATCAGACTGGAAGAGCTTCATGGAAGCAATAATTTCGT
CTACTGTTCCATTAGCTTCAAATCCACAACAAATATTTGATATTCCTGTAGCATCAATGTCTTTTTGAAT
TATGTCAATACATTCCTGCGGCGTTCCCACGGGATTGATTTCGTAACTGTAATCAATACGGCGATTAGTA
TCTTTATGTCCTTTTAATACAAAGTCACGCCACTGCCCTTTATTGAAATCATAACCTCTTGTTTGGTCTG
AATCATCAAAAATAGTCGTAGCATTCACATAAGAATCATACCAATGCCCCAGAAATTTCCGGCAAATCTC
TTTCGCTTTAATTGAGTCATGATCTACAGATGTTATATATGATAAGCAATGGTCGATATTATGAATATCG
TGCCCATATTCTTGAGCCACTTCATTATAAAGCTCAAGTTGTGCTTTCTTTTCGTTAGTATTTATAATCC
AACTTAATATCATCGGTAGGCCAAATTGAGCAGCCCACTCAGTCGTCGAAGCTGATTCAGCCACCACATA
AACCGGTGCGCCACCTCTGCTATACGCCGCGGGGTTTACTTTTACCTTATGGAACTTGATATGTTCATTA
TCAGCTTCCATATATCCCTCTGTCATGCCATTCTTTATCAGCCCGTACCAGCATTCCGCTAAGGCGCGAC
TGTTATTCATATCTGTGCCGAATACGCGAAAGTCCTTGTTGTAAAGCCCTCGGCAAATACCAAACCGAAA
TCGTCCTTTTGACATTTGATCCAATAAATTCACATCTTCAAGTTGGCGTACTGGATGGGCTGTGGGAAGA
ACAATAGCGGCAGTTCCTACATTCAATTTTTTAGTCGCGCCAAGTAAATATGCAGCAGCGACATAAGGGT
TACCAAGCAAACCAAACTCCGTGAAATGATGCTCCAGTAACCATACGGTATCAAAACCACACTCCTCAGA
GATGCGACCTAATTTAACCAAACGTTTCATTACCTCTGTTTGAGAAAATTGGGGAGGTTGGTATGTAAGC
AAAAAGTTTCCAAATTTCATAGAGAGTCCTTATATTGCTATTTGAGTGATAGAATATCTCAATAGATTTT
AAGACAGAGAAATTGCTTGATTTTCAATCTCAATTCTCATTCGGCGTTCATTGACTGTCGCAATAGTTAA
ATGTTCAAATGACGGTTCAGTAATATCAACATCAATATCCAGATGATCATTATCCATCGCGATAGCGGCT
TTCGTAACCGATTGATAAAAATTGCGCAGGACCACTAAATTTTCACTCAAGTCATGCGAACTTCCTAACA
AAGAATATATCTTGCATCGATTACTACGAATATTTGATAACAATGTGATAACTTCATCTTGCTTGACCCA
ATTATCGTTATTTGCAGTAAAAGCAATAAACGGTATATCAAGATACATCATGTTATTAATTGTAGAAGCT
AAATCTTCCCAACCAAAATCAAGACAATCTCTCGCAAAGACTTCAGCACCCAATTTATGGCCTTCAAAAT
CTAGATTATTCGGCAATTCATTAATGGGTAGACTGAGATAATCAAACCCTAAAGCTCTTTCAAGAGAATA
TCTTAAGTTAACAACACCGACTGCGGTGATTAAAAACGAAGCATTGATTTCAGATAGGCTTGCATAAGCT
ATCCGCGCAGATAAGCTTGAAGCCAACATACCGAAGTTATTTATTTTTCGTGTAGTTAACCAATCAACCA
CTGCTAACAAGCTCTGCTTTCCTATAGACATTGTAAATTCATCAATTGTCCCTGAACTCAATCCAACGTG
GTGAAGCGAATCATAGCGGATCACATGAAATCCATTCCGCGATAAATATTCCGCCAGACCAGCAAAATGA
TCCATCCTGCGGGCAAAACCAGACGCAATAATAATGGCATTCTTTCTCTTTGGGCTGTTTTCTTCTGGCA
GCGTTTCCCAAACATGAATTTTTTTATTTCCTTCAACACAAATAACGTGGTCGATGGTTTTATATTTTGA
TTCATTTTCCATACTTTTTACCTATTATGGGACAAATACAAGGAACTTATCTTCTTCCAGGAATCGAGTC
TGTTCTATTTCAACCGCAACATCCTTAGCCGTATAGTTAGATGGCCTTTCATGAGAAATATATGTCACTA
ATCGTTGCAACGGTCTCATTCCGTCATGAGATCCACCAACTCGAAATATGTTATTCATTCCTGCTTCTAC
AATCCTTTCCGCACCTTTTAATGCTAACGCATCTCGATATTTAAATGATGACTCCCAAGGAAAAATAGAT
ATGGTTTGCGTCTTATTTTTTTGAACATAAGGCAATATTTGCTCAATATTATCGACGTGATGAAGGTACA
CACATCTGCCAAGTGGTTGATTAAATTCCACACCTGCATTTGACTCAATAATCATCCAACGTTGATGAAT
ATCCACCTCTACTTTTAATCCAGCAAACAAGCTTTCTTTTTGAACTAAAGAATAGGCCGCCTTTTCATCA
AAATCTTTTTTGGCATTCGGTAATATATGCGCATATAGATTAAGTTTTTCTATCAACGCTAACTTAAATT
CCTCATAATGATTTCCCATGTAATATATGTTTTGGGCAGAAAAACAAGCTCGCTGATCGTAAAAACAAAC
ATCATGAGCCGCACCTGTCGCTGCGGACGTCAAATCAACAGGATTATCGATAATGCAAAGACTCTTTTTA
GAACCAAATTTAATCACATCAGCATAAGATGGCGCATGCTCTACCGCCCAATTAATCGCATCTGGCCCTC
CCCAAGCGACAATAACATCCGCATGTTGCATAATTTCTTTTGCGAGTGATGTATCACCTTGGTGGGGCCA
ATATATAACAGATAAAGAGCGCGTTATCGGATGATTAGGGTCTACATCAATAAAACTTAACGCTAATGCA
TTAGCGGTAAAAGGATCGGTTGACGATGTTTTTATAATACACTGATTCTTAGTTAAAATTGCGCGTAATA
TAGACATGATCCCAGATAATGGAACATTACCTGCCAACAGATGTACAGATTTACCTTTCGGAAAAGCCCG
AACATAACTTTCATCCTGAGGTAGCCATTCATCCATGATATGGCGAGAACCAAGTTCATTTTCTACAACA
TCATAAAGGCCGCCTTTAGAACATAAAATCATAGATATCCAATTGGCCTCTAGCTTAGCCATTTCTTCTG
AATATCCCATATATTTTTTTAAGTCACGAATGTATGTCCTGCGTCTTGAGTATTCTTCATTTTTCCATCT
TTGCCCTACCGTATAGAGAAAATTGACAATGTTATGCAACCGTAATTCGTTATTTCCATTACAATCAATA
ATGTTTTTTACATGAGAGTCATTCAATATTGGCAGGTAAACACTATTATCACCAAAATTAATGGATTGCA
CTAAATCATCACCTTCGGGAAAGATTTCAACCTGGCCGTTAATAATGAATGAAATTTTTTTAGTCATACG
TATCCTCCAAGCCTGAATTCGATATCAAGCTTGCATGCCTGCAGGTCTGGACATTTATTTGTATAGTTCA
TCCATGCCATGTGTAATCCCAGCAGCTGTTACAAACTCAAGAAGGACCATGTGGTCTCTCTTTTCGTTGG
GATCTTTCGAAAGGGCAGATTGTGTGGACAGGTAATGGTTGTCTGGTAAAAGGACAGGGCCATCGCCAAT
TGGAGTATTTTGTTGATAATGGTCTGCTAGTTGAACGCTTCCATCTTCAATGTTGTGTCTAATTTTGAAG
TTAACTTTGATTCCATTCTTTTGTTTGTCTGCCATGATGTATACATTGTGTGAGTTATAGTTGTATTCCA
ATTTGTGTCCAAGAATGTTTCCATCTTCTTTAAAATCAATACCTTTTAACTCGATTCTATTAACAAGGGT
ATCACCTTCAAACTTGACTTCAGCACGTGTCTTGTAGTTCCCGTCATCTTTGAAAAATATAGTTCTTTCC
TGTACATAACCTTCGGGCATGGCACTCTTGAAAAAGTCATGCTGTTTCATATGATCTGGGTATCTCGCAA
AGCATTGAACACCATAACCGAAAGTAGTGACAAGTGTTGGCCATGGAACAGGTAGTTTTCCAGTAGTGCA
AATAAATTTAAGGGTAAGTTTTCCGTATGTTGCATCACCTTCACCCTCTCCACTGACAGAAAATTTGTGC
CCATTAACATCACCATCTAATTCAACAAGAATTGGGACAACTCCAGTGAAAAGTTCTTCTCCTTTACTCA
TATGTATATCTCCTTCTTAAATCTAGAGGATCCCCGGGTACCCAGCTTTTGTTCCCTTTAGTGAGGGTTA
ATTGCGCGCTTGGCGTAATCATGGTCATAGCTGTTTCCTGTGTGAAATTGTTATCCGCTCACAATTCCAC
ACAACATACGAGCCGGAAGCATAAAGTGTAAAGCCTGGGGTGCCTAATGAGTGAGCTAACTCACATTAAT
TGCGTTGCGCTCACTGCCCGCTTTCCAGTCGGGAAACCTGTCGTGCCAGCTGCATTAATGAATCGGCCAA
CGCGCGGGGAGAGGCGGTTTGCGTATTGGGCGCATGCATAAAAACTGTTGTAATTCATTAAGCATTCTGC
CGACATGGAAGCCATCACAAACGGCATGATGAACCTGAATCGCCAGCGGCATCAGCACCTTGTCGCCTTG
CGTATAATATTTGCCCATTCAAATATGTATCCGCTCATGAGACAATAACCCTGATAAATGCTTCAATAAT
ATTGAAAAAGGAAGAGTATGAGTATTCAACATTTCCGTGTCGCCCTTATTCCCTTTTTTGCGGCATTTTG
CCTTCCTGTTTTTGCTCACCCAGAAACGCTGGTGAAAGTAAAAGATGCTGAAGATCAGTTGGGTGCACGA
GTGGGTTACATCGAACTGGATCTCAACAGCGGTAAGATCCTTGAGAGTTTTCGCCCCGAAGAACGTTTTC
CAATGATGAGCACTTTTAAAGTTCTGCTATGTGGCGCGGTATTATCCCGTATTGACGCCGGGCAAGAGCA
ACTCGGTCGCCGCATACACTATTCTCAGAATGACTTGGTTGAGTACTCACCAGTCACAGAAAAGCATCTT
ACGGATGGCATGACAGTAAGAGAATTATGCAGTGCTGCCATAACCATGAGTGATAACACTGCGGCCAACT
TACTTCTGACAACGATCGGAGGACCGAAGGAGCTAACCGCTTTTTTGCACAACATGGGGGATCATGTAAC
TCGCCTTGATCGTTGGGAACCGGAGCTGAATGAAGCCATACCAAACGACGAGCGTGACACCACGATGCCT
GTAGCAATGGCAACAACGTTGCGCAAACTATTAACTGGCGAACTACTTACTCTAGCTTCCCGGCAACAAT
TAATAGACTGGATGGAGGCGGATAAAGTTGCAGGACCACTTCTGCGCTCGGCCCTTCCGGCTGGCTGGTT
TATTGCTGATAAATCTGGAGCCGGTGAGCGTGGGTCTCGCGGTATCATTGCAGCACTGGGGCCAGATGGT
AAGCCCTCCCGTATCGTAGTTATCTACACGACGGGGAGTCAGGCAACTATGGATGAACGAAATAGACAGA
TCGCTGAGATAGGTGCCTCACTGATTAAGCATTGGTAACTGTCAGACCAAGTTTACTCATATATACTTTA
GATTGATTTAAAACTTCATTTTTAATTTAAAAGGATCTAGGTGAAGATCCTTTTTGATAATCTCATGACC
AAAATCCAGGTGGCACTTTTCGGGGAAATGTGCGCGCCCGCGTTCCTGCTGGCGCTGGGCCTGTTTCTGG
CGCTGGACTTCCCGCTGTTCCGTCAGCAGCTTTTCGCCCACGGCCTTGATGATCGCGGCGGCCTTGGCCT
GCATATCCCGATTCAACGGCCCCAGGGCGTCCAGAACGGGCTTCAGGCGCTCCCGAAGGTCTCGGGCCGT
CTCTTGGGCTTGATCGGCCTTCTTGCGCATCTCACGCGCTCCTGCGGCGGCCTGTAGGGCAGGCTCATAC
CCCTGCCGAACCGCTTTTGTCAGCCGGTCGGCCACGGCTTCCGGCGTCTCAACGCGCTTTGAGATTCCCA
GCTTTTCGGCCAATCCCTGCGGTGCATAGGCGCGTGGCTCGACCGCTTGCGGGCTGATGGTGACGTGGCC
CACTGGTGGCCGCTCCAGGGCCTCGTAGAACGCCTGAATGCGCGTGTGACGTGCCTTGCTGCCCTCGATG
CCCCGTTGCAGCCCTAGATCGGCCACAGCGGCCGCAAACGTGGTCTGGTCGCGGGTCATCTGCGCTTTGT
TGCCGATGAACTCCTTGGCCGACAGCCTGCCGTCCTGCGTCAGCGGCACCACGAACGCGGTCATGTGCGG
GCTGGTTTCGTCACGGTGGATGCTGGCCGTCACGATGCGATCCGCCCCGTACTTGTCCGCCAGCCACTTG
TGCGCCTTCTCGAAGAACGCCGCCTGCTGTTCTTGGCTGGCCGACTTCCACCATTCCGGGCTGGCCGTCA
TGACGTACTCGACCGCCAACACAGCGTCCTTGCGCCGCTTCTCTGGCAGCAACTCGCGCAGTCGGCCCAT
CGCTTCATCGGTGCTGCTGGCCGCCCAGTGCTCGTTCTCTGGCGTCCTGCTGGCGTCAGCGTTGGGCGTC
TCGCGCTCGCGGTAGGCGTGCTTGAGACTGGCCGCCACGTTGCCCATTTTCGCCAGCTTCTTGCATCGCA
TGATCGCGTATGCCGCCATGCCTGCCCCTCCCTTTTGGTGTCCAACCGGCTCGACGGGGGCAGCGCAAGG
CGGTGCCTCCGGCGGGCCACTCAATGCTTGAGTATACTCACTAGACTTTGCTTCGCAAAGTCGTGACCGC
CTACGGCGGCTGCGGCGCCCTACGGGCTTGCTCTCCGGGCTTCGCCCTGCGCGGTCGCTGCGCTCCCTTG
CCAGCCCGTGGATATGTGGACGATGGCCGCGAGCGGCCACCGGCTGGCTCGCTTCGCTCGGCCCGTGGAC
AACCCTGCTGGACAAGCTGATGGACAGGCTGCGCCTGCCCACGAGCTTGACCACAGGGATTGCCCACCGG
CTACCCAGCCTTCGACCACATACCCACCGGCTCCAACTGCGCGGCCTGCGGCCTTGCCCCATCAATTTTT
TTAATTTTCTCTGGGGAAAAGCCTCCGGCCTGCGGCCTGCGCGCTTCGCTTGCCGGTTGGACACCAAGTG
GAAGGCGGGTCAAGGCTCGCGCAGCGACCGCGCAGCGGCTTGGCCTTGACGCGCCTGGAACGACCCAAGC
CTATGCGAGTGGGGGCAGTCGAAGGGCGAAGCCCGCCC
Features (pLannotate 1.2.2; 24 found; start..end, strand, type, name):
    417..1079    +  CDS            pBBR1 Rep: replication protein for the broad-host-range plasmid pBBR1 from Bordetella bronchiseptica
   1140..1209    +  CDS            TcR (fragment): tetracycline efflux protein; tet; confers resistance to tetracycline
   1539..1570    -  CDS            CmR (fragment): chloramphenicol acetyltransferase confers resistance to chloramphenicol
   1570..1647    +  rep_origin     M13 ori (fragment): M13 bacteriophage origin of replication; arrow indicates direction of (+) strand synthesis
   1651..1806    -  CDS            lacZα (fragment): LacZα fragment of β-galactosidase; lacZ fragment
   1814..1832    +  promoter       T7 promoter: promoter for bacteriophage T7 RNA polymerase
   1841..1895    +  misc_feature   MCS (fragment): pBluescript multiple cloning site
   1899..3011    -  CDS            LuxE: LuxE; luxE; from the Photorhabdus luminescens bioluminescence operon
   3190..4173    -  CDS            LuxB: LuxB luciferase subunit; luxB; from the Photorhabdus luminescens bioluminescence operon
   4188..5270    -  CDS            LuxA: LuxA luciferase subunit; luxA; from the Photorhabdus luminescens bioluminescence operon
   5319..6242    -  CDS            LuxD: LuxD acyltransferase; luxD; from the Photorhabdus luminescens bioluminescence operon
   6255..7697    -  CDS            LuxC: LuxC fatty acid reductase; luxC; from the Photorhabdus luminescens bioluminescence operon
   7727..7747    -  misc_feature   MCS (fragment): pUC18/19 multiple cloning site
   7758..8471    -  CDS            GFPmut3: GFPmut3 is a basic (constitutively fluorescent) green fluorescent protein published in 1996, derived from Aequorea victoria. It is reported to be a very rapidly-maturing weak dimer.
   8492..8517    -  misc_feature   MCS (fragment): pUC18/19 multiple cloning site
   8525..8543    -  promoter       T3 promoter: promoter for bacteriophage T3 RNA polymerase
   8586..8608    -  protein_bind   lac operator (fragment): The lac repressor binds to the lac operator to inhibit transcription in E. coli. This inhibition can be relieved by adding lactose or isopropyl-β-D-thiogalactopyranoside (IPTG). lac repressor encoded by lacI
   8612..8642    -  promoter       lac promoter: promoter for the E. coli lac operon
   8657..8678    -  protein_bind   CAP binding site: CAP binding activates transcription in the presence of cAMP. E. coli catabolite activator protein
   8691..8783    -  CDS            lacI (fragment): lac repressor; lacI; The lac repressor binds to the lac operator to inhibit transcription in E. coli. This inhibition can be relieved by adding lactose or isopropyl-β-D-thiogalactopyranoside (IPTG).
   8794..8908    -  CDS            CmR (fragment): chloramphenicol acetyltransferase; cat; confers resistance to chloramphenicol
   8906..8977    +  promoter       AmpR promoter: bla
   8978..9838    +  CDS            AmpR: β-lactamase; bla; confers resistance to ampicillin, carbenicillin, and related antibiotics
  11163..416     +  rep_origin     pBBR1 oriV (across the origin): replication origin of the broad-host-range plasmid pBBR1 from Bordetella bronchiseptica; requires the pBBR1 Rep protein for replication
