[The description below was written by a language model from this plasmid's Addgene catalogue record and pLannotate feature annotations shown in this document.]
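Description:
pAKgfplux1 is a broad-host-range bacterial expression vector that combines a fluorescent and a bioluminescent reporter for use in Gram-negative bacteria. It was built on the pAKgfp1 backbone and replicates through the pBBR1 system from Bordetella bronchiseptica. The pBBR1 oriV and its cognate Rep protein are both annotated, and together they allow maintenance in many Gram-negative hosts as well as in E. coli. The catalogue lists the plasmid as low copy. Selection is by ampicillin, through a complete β-lactamase gene with its own promoter. Short fragments of chloramphenicol and tetracycline resistance genes, lacI, lacZα and an M13 origin also appear. These are partial remnants of earlier vector construction rather than functional parts.

The payload is the roughly 5.9 kb luxCDABE operon, annotated as deriving from Photorhabdus luminescens, cloned between EcoRI and SacI sites that were both preserved. It sits immediately downstream of GFPmut3, a rapidly maturing green fluorescent protein, and in the same orientation. Upstream of both lies a lac promoter with its CAP binding site and a partial lac operator, so the layout suggests that GFP and the five lux genes are transcribed as one unit from this promoter. LuxA and LuxB form the luciferase, while LuxC, LuxD and LuxE are annotated as a fatty acid reductase, an acyltransferase and a further operon product. Together these three supply the aldehyde substrate, so cells emit light without added substrate. T3 and T7 phage promoters flank the cassette. The sequenced record, at about 11.5 kb, agrees with the stated backbone and insert sizes. The associated publication title describes broad-host-range fluorescence and bioluminescence expression vectors, which points to its use for tagging bacteria so they can be detected by either signal.
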