Addgene plasmid #14083: pAKgfplux1
Depositing lab: Attila Karsi. Depositing organization: Mississippi State University. Publication: Broad host range fluorescence and bioluminescence expression vectors for Gram-negative bacteria. Karsi A, Lawrence ML. Plasmid. 2007 May;57(3):286-95. doi: 10.1016/j.plasmid.2006.11.002 PubMed 17207855.
Backbone
  Vector backbone: pAKgfp1
  Backbone size w/o insert (bp): 5681
  Vector type: Bacterial Expression
Growth in bacteria
  Bacterial resistance: Ampicillin, 100 μg/mL
  Growth temperature: 37°C
  Growth strain: DH5alpha
  Copy number: Low Copy
Gene/Insert
  Gene/Insert name: Bacterial luciferase (alt name: luxCDABE)
  Insert size (bp): 5866
  Cloning method: Restriction Enzyme; 5′ cloning site EcoR1 (not destroyed); 3′ cloning site SacI (not destroyed)
  Sequencing primers: 5′ n/a; 3′ T7
Terms and licenses: Academic/Nonprofit Terms; Industry Terms: Not Available to Industry
How to cite: pAKgfplux1 was a gift from Attila Karsi (Addgene plasmid # 14083 ; http://n2t.net/addgene:14083 ; RRID:Addgene_14083)
